>Addgene plasmid #106184 | pAAV.hSynap-FLEX.SF-Venus-iGluSnFR.A184V | addgene full sequence | sequence record 214885 | Addgene NGS Result
CGCAACTGTTGGGAAGGGCGATCGGTGCGGGCCTCTTCGCTATTACGCCAGCTGCGCGCTCGCTCGCTCA
CTGAGGCCGCCCGGGCAAAGCCCGGGCGTCGGGCGACCTTTGGTCGCCCGGCCTCAGYGGSYRCAGGGCG
CGTCCCATTCGCCATTCAGGCTGCGCAACTGTTGGGAAGGGCGATCGGTGCGGGCCTCTTCGCTATTACG
CCAGCTGCGCGCTCGCTCGCTCACTGAGGCCGCCCGGGCAAAGCCCGGGCGTCGGGCGACCTTTGGTCGC
CCGGCCTCAGTGAGCGAGCGAGCGCGCAGAGAGGGAGTGGCCAACTCCATCACTAGGGGTTCCTTGTAGT
TAATGATTAACCCGCCATGCTACTTATCTACGTAGCCATGCTCTAGGAAGATCCGAGCTCCAGTGTGCTG
GAATTCGCCCTTTTCAGTATTTAAATTGACGACCGACCCCGACCCACTGGACAAGCACCCAACCCCCATT
CCCCAAATTGCGCATCCCCTATCAGAGAGGGGGAGGGGAAACAGGATGCGGCGAGGCGCGTGCGCACTGC
CAGCTTCAGCACCGCGGACAGTGCCTTCGCCCCCGCCTGGCGGCGCGCGCCACCGCCGCCTCAGCACTGA
AGGCGCGCTGACGTCACTCGCCGGTCCCCCGCAAACTCCCCTTCCCGGCCACCTTGGTCGCGTCCGCGCC
GCCGCCGGCCCAGCCGGACCGCACCACGCGAGGCGCGAGATAGGGGGGCACGGGCGCGACCATCTGCGCT
GCGGCGCCGGCGACTCAGCGCTGCCTCAGTCTGCGGTGGGCAGCGGAGGAGTCGTGTCGTGCCTGAGAGC
GCAGCTGTGCTCCTGGGCACCGCGCAGTCCGCCCCCGCGGCTCCTGGCCAGACCACCCCTAGGACCCCCT
GCCCCAAGTCGCAGCCGTTGGATCAGGTAAGTATCAAGGTTACAAGACAGGTTTAAGGAGACCAATAGAA
ACTGGGCTTGTCGAGACAGAGAAGACTCTTGCGTTTCTGATAGGCACCTATTGGTCTTACTGACATCCAC
TTTGCCTTTCTCTCCACAGGTGATGATCCCCATAACTTCGTATAAAGTATCCTATACGAAGTTATATCAA
AATAGGAAGACCAATGCTTCACCATCGACCCGAATTGCCAAGCATCACCATCGACACATAACTTCGTATA
ATGTATGCTATACGAAGTTATACTAGTGCTAGCGGATCCGATATCCTAACGTGGCTTCTTCTGCCAAAGC
ATGATGAGGATGATAAGGGAGATGATGGTGAGCACCACCAGGGCCAGGATGGCTGAGATCACCACCACCT
TAAAGGGCAAGGAGTGTGGCACCACGATGACCTCCTGCGTGTCCTGGCCCACAGCATTCAGATCCTCTTC
TGAGATGAGTTTTTGTTCGTCGACCTGCAGTTTCAGTGCCTTGTCATTCGGTTCTTTGAACAGTGCTTTC
ATTTCGTCTGACAGTTCGAAATTCATGTTCAGGGGGTTGTTAAAGTTGTACTCCAGCTTGTGCCCCAGGA
TGTTGCCGTCCTCCTTGAAGTCGATGCCCTTCAGCTCGATGCGGTTCACCAGGGTGTCGCCCTCGAACTT
CACCTCGGCGCGGGTCTTGTAGGTGCCGTCGTCCTTGAAGCTGATGGTGCGCTCCTGGACGTAGCCTTCG
GGCATGGCGGACTTGAAGAAGTCGTGCTGCTTCATGTGGTCGGGGTAGCGGGCGAAGCACTGCACGCCGT
AGCCCAGGGTGGTCACGAGGGTGGGCCAGGGCACGGGCAGCTTGCCGGTGGTGCAGATGAGCTTCAGGGT
CAGCTTGCCGTTGGTGGCATCGCCCTCGCCCTCGCCGCGCACGCTGAACTTGTGGCCGTTTACGTCGCCG
TCCAGCTCGACCAGGATGGGCACCACCCCGGTGAACAGCTCCTCGCCCTTGCTCATGCTCCCTCCGGTAC
CGCCCTTGTACAGCTCGTCCATGCCGAGAGTGATCCCGGCGGCGGTCACGAACTCCAGCAGGACCATGTG
ATCGCGCTTCTCGTTGGGGTCTTTGCTCAGCACGGACTGATAGCTCAGGTAGTGGTTGTCGGGCAGCAGC
ACGGGGCCGTCGCCGATGGGGGTGTTCTGCTGGTAGTGGTCGGCGAGCTGCACGCTGCCGTCCTCCACGT
TGTGGCGGATCTTGAAGTTCGCCTTGATGCCGTTCTTCTGCTTGTCGGCGGTGATATAGACGTTGTGGCT
CACCAGAATTGGATTTTTGAACCACTTATCAAACCATTTTTCCGCTTCACCGGAGGTCTGCACCTGAGCG
ATGGTGTCATCCATCAGCTTTTTGAACTGCGGATCATCTTTACGCAACATACAACCGTAGGCCTCCTGAG
ACTGCGGCTTGCCGACGATTTCCCAGTTGTCTGGTTTCTTCGCTTTCGCACGTTCACCGGCCAGCAGCAC
GTCATCCATCATAAAGGCAACGGCACGACCGCTTTCCAGGGTGCGGAAAGAGTCACCGTGATCTTTGGCG
CTGATGATGCGCATATTCATTTTTTGCTCTTCATTCAGTTTGTTGAGCAAAACTTCAGAGGTAGTGCCGG
AAGTGACGACTACGGCTTTGTCTTTCAGGTTGGCAAAATCTTTGATATCGCCACCCTTTTTGGTCAACAG
GCGCGTACCGACCACGAAAATAGTGTCAGAGAAAGCCGCCTGTTTTTGGCGTTCGACGTTGTTGGTGGTA
GAACCACATTCAAAATCGAAAGTGCCGTTTTGCAGCAGTGGAATACGGTTTTGTGAGGTAATCGGAATCA
GTTTTACCTGCAAGTCCGGTTTGTTGAGTTTCTTTTTCACTGCTTCAACAATGGCGTTGGAGTAATCCTG
CGAGTAACCCACCACTTTTTGCTGATTGTCGTAATAAGAGAAAGGCACTGAAGATTCACGGTGACCGACG
ACAATCACACCGTTTTTGGCGATTTTGTCCAGCGTGCTGCCTGCGGCAGATCTGTCACCAGTGGAACCTG
GAACCCAGAGCAGCAGTACCCATAGCAGGAGTGTGTCTGTCTCCATGGGGCGATATCACCGGTGGTACCA
CTAGTATAACTTCGTATAGGATACTTTATACGAAGTTATCATTGGGATTCTTCCTATTTTGATCCAAGCA
TCACCATCGACCCTCTAGTCCAGATCTCACCATCGACCCATAACTTCGTATAGCATACATTATACGAAGT
TATGTCCCTCGAAGAGGTTCGAAACACTGAAAAGGGCGAATTCTGCAGATGATCCACTCGAGAAGCTTAT
CGATAATCAACCTCTGGATTACAAAATTTGTGAAAGATTGACTGGTATTCTTAACTATGTTGCTCCTTTT
ACGCTATGTGGATACGCTGCTTTAATGCCTTTGTATCATGCTATTGCTTCCCGTATGGCTTTCATTTTCT
CCTCCTTGTATAAATCCTGGTTGCTGTCTCTTTATGAGGAGTTGTGGCCCGTTGTCAGGCAACGTGGCGT
GGTGTGCACTGTGTTTGCTGACGCAACCCCCACTGGTTGGGGCATTGCCACCACCTGTCAGCTCCTTTCC
GGGACTTTCGCTTTCCCCCTCCCTATTGCCACGGCGGAACTCATCGCCGCCTGCCTTGCCCGCTGCTGGA
CAGGGGCTCGGCTGTTGGGCACTGACAATTCCGTGGTGTTGTCGGGGAAATCATCGTCCTTTCCTTGGCT
GCTCGCCTGTGTTGCCACCTGGATTCTGCGCGGGACGTCCTTCTGCTACGTCCCTTCGGCCCTCAATCCA
GCGGACCTTCCTTCCCGCGGCCTGCTGCCGGCTCTGCGGCCTCTTCCGCGTCTTCGCCTTCGCCCTCAGA
CGAGTCGGATCTCCCTTTGGGCCGCCTCCCCGCATCGATACCGTCGACCCGGGCGGCCGCTCGAGCATGC
ATCTAGAGTCGACCCGGGCGGCCGCTTCGAGCAGACATGATAAGATACATTGATGAGTTTGGACAAACCA
CAACTAGAATGCAGTGAAAAAAATGCTTTATTTGTGAAATTTGTGATGCTATTGCTTTATTTGTAACCAT
TATAAGCTGCAATAAACAAGTTAACAACAACAATTGCATTCATTTTATGTTTCAGGTTCAGGGGGAGATG
TGGGAGGTTTTTTAAAGCAAGTAAAACCTCTACAAATGTGGTAAAATCGATAAGGATCTTCCTAGAGCAT
GGCTACGTAGATAAGTAGCATGGCGGGTTAATCATTAACTACAAGGAACCCCTAGTGATGGAGTTGGCCA
CTCCCTCTCTGCGCGCTCGCTCGCTCACTGAGGCCGGGCGACCAAAGGTCGCCCGACGCCCGGGCTTTGC
CCGGGCGGCCTCAGTGAGCGRSCRCKCCCTCTCTGCRSSCTCGCTCGCYCACTGAGGCCGGGCGACCAAA
GGTCGCCCGACGCCCGGGCTTTGCCCGGGCGGCCTCAGTGAGCGAGCGAGCGCGCAGCTGCATTAATGAA
TCGGCCAACGCGCGGGGAGAGGCGGTTTGCGTATTGGGCGCTCTTCCGCTTCCTCGCTCACTGACTCGCT
GCGCTCGGTCGTTCGGCTGCGGCGAGCGGTATCAGCTCACTCAAAGGCGGTAATACGGTTATCCACAGAA
TCAGGGGATAACGCAGGAAAGAACATGTGAGCAAAAGGCCAGCAAAAGGCCAGGAACCGTAAAAAGGCCG
CGTTGCTGGCGTTTTTCCATAGGCTCCGCCCCCCTGACGAGCATCACAAAAATCGACGCTCAAGTCAGAG
GTGGCGAAACCCGACAGGACTATAAAGATACCAGGCGTTTCCCCCTGGAAGCTCCCTCGTGCGCTCTCCT
GTTCCGACCCTGCCGCTTACCGGATACCTGTCCGCCTTTCTCCCTTCGGGAAGCGTGGCGCTTTCTCATA
GCTCACGCTGTAGGTATCTCAGTTCGGTGTAGGTCGTTCGCTCCAAGCTGGGCTGTGTGCACGAACCCCC
CGTTCAGCCCGACCGCTGCGCCTTATCCGGTAACTATCGTCTTGAGTCCAACCCGGTAAGACACGACTTA
TCGCCACTGGCAGCAGCCACTGGTAACAGGATTAGCAGAGCGAGGTATGTAGGCGGTGCTACAGAGTTCT
TGAAGTGGTGGCCTAACTACGGCTACACTAGAAGAACAGTATTTGGTATCTGCGCTCTGCTGAAGCCAGT
TACCTTCGGAAAAAGAGTTGGTAGCTCTTGATCCGGCAAACAAACCACCGCTGGTAGCGGTGGTTTTTTT
GTTTGCAAGCAGCAGATTACGCGCAGAAAAAAAGGATCTCAAGAAGATCCTTTGATCTTTTCTACGGGGT
CTGACGCTCAGTGGAACGAAAACTCACGTTAAGGGATTTTGGTCATGAGATTATCAAAAAGGATCTTCAC
CTAGATCCTTTTAAATTAAAAATGAAGTTTTAAATCAATCTAAAGTATATATGAGTAAACTTGGTCTGAC
AGTTACCAATGCTTAATCAGTGAGGCACCTATCTCAGCGATCTGTCTATTTCGTTCATCCATAGTTGCCT
GACTCCCCGTCGTGTAGATAACTACGATACGGGAGGGCTTACCATCTGGCCCCAGTGCTGCAATGATACC
GCGAGACCCACGCTCACCGGCTCCAGATTTATCAGCAATAAACCAGCCAGCCGGAAGGGCCGAGCGCAGA
AGTGGTCCTGCAACTTTATCCGCCTCCATCCAGTCTATTAATTGTTGCCGGGAAGCTAGAGTAAGTAGTT
CGCCAGTTAATAGTTTGCGCAACGTTGTTGCCATTGCTACAGGCATCGTGGTGTCACGCTCGTCGTTTGG
TATGGCTTCATTCAGCTCCGGTTCCCAACGATCAAGGCGAGTTACATGATCCCCCATGTTGTGCAAAAAA
GCGGTTAGCTCCTTCGGTCCTCCGATCGTTGTCAGAAGTAAGTTGGCCGCAGTGTTATCACTCATGGTTA
TGGCAGCACTGCATAATTCTCTTACTGTCATGCCATCCGTAAGATGCTTTTCTGTGACTGGTGAGTACTC
AACCAAGTCATTCTGAGAATAGTGTATGCGGCGACCGAGTTGCTCTTGCCCGGCGTCAATACGGGATAAT
ACCGCGCCACATAGCAGAACTTTAAAAGTGCTCATCATTGGAAAACGTTCTTCGGGGCGAAAACTCTCAA
GGATCTTACCGCTGTTGAGATCCAGTTCGATGTAACCCACTCGTGCACCCAACTGATCTTCAGCATCTTT
TACTTTCACCAGCGTTTCTGGGTGAGCAAAAACAGGAAGGCAAAATGCCGCAAAAAAGGGAATAAGGGCG
ACACGGAAATGTTGAATACTCATACTCTTCCTTTTTCAATATTATTGAAGCATTTATCAGGGTTATTGTC
TCATGAGCGGATACATATTTGAATGTATTTAGAAAAATAAACAAATAGGGGTTCCGCGCACATTTCCCCG
AAAAGTGCCACCTAAATTGTAAGCGTTAATATTTTGTTAAAATTCGCGTTAAATTTTTGTTAAATCAGCT
CATTTTTTAACCAATAGGCCGAAATCGGCAAAATCCCTTATAAATCAAAAGAATAGACCGAGATAGGGT
[37 nt withheld, positions 6580-6616]
AAAGAACGTGGACTCCAACGTCAAAGG
[49 nt withheld, positions 6644-6692]
T
[91 nt withheld, positions 6694-6784]
G
[124 nt withheld, positions 6786-6909]
CCCATTCGCCATTCAGGCTG
Features (pLannotate 1.2.2; 25 found; start..end, strand, type, name):
     49..127     -  repeat_region  AAV2 ITR (fragment): inverted terminal repeat of adeno-associated virus serotype 2 inverted
    148..217     -  CDS            lacZα (fragment): LacZα fragment of β-galactosidase; lacZ fragment
    212..344     -  repeat_region  AAV2 ITR (fragment): inverted terminal repeat of adeno-associated virus serotype 2 inverted
    447..844     +  promoter       hSyn promoter (fragment): human synapsin I promoter; confers neuron-specific expression (Kügler et al., 2003)
    937..1069    +  intron         chimeric intron: chimera between introns from human β-globin and immunoglobulin heavy chain genes
   1082..1115    -  protein_bind   lox2272: Cre-mediated recombination occurs in the 8-bp core sequence (GGATACTT). lox2272 sites are compatible with each other, but incompatible with loxP or loxN sites (Lee and Saito, 1988). Cre recombinase
   1178..1211    -  protein_bind   loxP: Cre-mediated recombination occurs in the 8-bp core sequence (GCATACAT). Cre recombinase
   1239..1385    -  CDS            PDGFRβ TM domain: transmembrane domain from platelet derived growth factor receptor beta
   1434..1502    -  CDS            gltI (fragment): GLTI_ECOLI - Also known as ybeJ, yzzK. Experimental evidence at protein level: Swiss-Prot protein existence level 1. Part of the ABC transporter complex GltIJKL involved in glutamate and aspartate uptake. Binds to both glutamate and aspartate. From Escherichia coli (strain K12).
   1515..2234    -  CDS            cEGFP: cEGFP is a basic (constitutively fluorescent) green fluorescent protein published in 2008, derived from Aequorea victoria.
   2247..2987    -  CDS            gltI (fragment): GLTI_ECOLI - Also known as ybeJ, yzzK. Experimental evidence at protein level: Swiss-Prot protein existence level 1. Part of the ABC transporter complex GltIJKL involved in glutamate and aspartate uptake. Binds to both glutamate and aspartate. From Escherichia coli (strain K12).
   2994..3056    -  sig_peptide    Igκ leader: leader sequence from mouse immunoglobulin κ light chain
   3086..3119    +  protein_bind   lox2272: Cre-mediated recombination occurs in the 8-bp core sequence (GGATACTT). lox2272 sites are compatible with each other, but incompatible with loxP or loxN sites (Lee and Saito, 1988). Cre recombinase
   3190..3223    +  protein_bind   loxP: Cre-mediated recombination occurs in the 8-bp core sequence (GCATACAT). Cre recombinase
   3295..3883    +  misc_feature   WPRE: woodchuck hepatitis virus posttranscriptional regulatory element
   3961..4082    -  polyA_signal   SV40 poly(A) signal: SV40 polyadenylation signal
   4105..4173    -  CDS            large T antigen (fragment): large T antigen from SV40 (simian virus 40)
   4244..4360    +  repeat_region  AAV2 ITR (fragment): inverted terminal repeat of adeno-associated virus serotype 2 inverted
   4367..4471    +  repeat_region  AAV2 ITR (fragment): inverted terminal repeat of adeno-associated virus serotype 2 inverted
   4465..4521    -  CDS            lacI (fragment): lac repressor; lacI; The lac repressor binds to the lac operator to inhibit transcription in E. coli. This inhibition can be relieved by adding lactose or isopropyl-β-D-thiogalactopyranoside (IPTG).
   4704..5292    -  rep_origin     ori: high-copy-number ColE1/pMB1/pBR322/pUC origin of replication
   5463..6323    -  CDS            AmpR: β-lactamase; bla; confers resistance to ampicillin, carbenicillin, and related antibiotics
   6324..6428    -  promoter       AmpR promoter: bla
   6481..6909    -  rep_origin     f1 ori (sequence partly withheld): f1 bacteriophage origin of replication; arrow indicates direction of (+) strand synthesis
   6914..54      -  CDS            lacZα (fragment) (across the origin): LacZα fragment of β-galactosidase; lacZ fragment
