[The description below was written by a language model from this plasmid's Addgene catalogue record and pLannotate feature annotations shown in this document.]
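Description:
pAAV.hSynap-FLEX.SF-Venus-iGluSnFR.A184V is an AAV transfer plasmid for Cre-dependent, neuron-specific expression of a yellow, medium-affinity variant of the genetically encoded glutamate sensor iGluSnFR. It is maintained in E. coli through a high-copy ColE1/pUC-type origin with ampicillin selection (AmpR), and it also carries an f1 origin. AAV2 inverted terminal repeats, annotated as fragments at both ends of the expression cassette, define the region that is packaged into recombinant AAV particles. Short lacZα, lacI and SV40 large T fragments in the annotation appear to be backbone remnants rather than functional elements.

Between the ITRs, the human synapsin I promoter and a chimeric intron precede a FLEX switch made of paired lox2272 and loxP sites in opposing orientation. The sensor coding sequence sits between them on the reverse strand, so it is not expressed until Cre recombinase inverts it and locks it into the sense orientation, restricting the signal to Cre-expressing neurons. The sensor consists of an Igκ leader peptide, the E. coli glutamate/aspartate-binding protein GltI split into two segments by an inserted fluorescent protein, and a PDGFRβ transmembrane domain, which together display the sensor on the outer cell surface. The automated annotation labels the fluorescent protein as cEGFP, but the record describes it as superfolder GFP bearing T203Y, F46L, T65G and S72A, changes that give Venus-like yellow emission. The A184V substitution in GltI is the change that names this medium-affinity variant. A WPRE and SV40 polyadenylation signal follow the cassette to enhance expression. The construct is intended for imaging glutamate release in defined neuronal populations, and the depositor notes that newer iGluSnFR3 sensors are available.
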