Addgene plasmid #106184: pAAV.hSynap-FLEX.SF-Venus-iGluSnFR.A184V
Purpose: Medium affinity yellow glutamate sensor ** A newer version of this sensor is available. Please see iGluSnFR3 plasmids at https://www.addgene.org/browse/article/28220233/ **
Depositing lab: Loren Looger. Depositing organization: HHMI, Janelia Research Campus. Publication: Stability, affinity, and chromatic variants of the glutamate sensor iGluSnFR. Marvin JS, Scholl B, Wilson DE, Podgorski K, Kazemipour A, Muller JA, Schoch S, Quiroz FJU, Rebola N, Bao H, Little JP, Tkachuk AN, Cai E, Hantman AW, Wang SS, DePiero VJ, Borghuis BG, Chapman ER, Dietrich D, DiGregorio DA, Fitzpatrick D, Looger LL. Nat Methods. 2018 Nov;15(11):936-939. doi: 10.1038/s41592-018-0171-3. Epub 2018 Oct 30. PubMed 30377363.
Backbone
  Vector backbone: pAAV.hSynapsin-FLEX
  Backbone size w/o insert (bp): 5160
  Vector type: AAV
Growth in bacteria
  Bacterial resistance: Ampicillin, 100 μg/mL
  Growth temperature: 37°C
  Growth strain: NEB Stable
  Copy number: High Copy
Gene/Insert
  Gene/Insert name: SF-Venus-iGluSnFR.A184V
  Species: Synthetic
  Insert size (bp): 1821
  Mutation: SFGFP: T203Y, F46L, T65G, S72A GltI: A184V
  Promoter: hSynapsin
  Cloning method: Restriction Enzyme; 5′ cloning site unknown (unknown if destroyed); 3′ cloning site unknown (unknown if destroyed)
Terms and licenses: Academic/Nonprofit Terms; Industry Terms: Not Available to Industry
Depositor comments: ** A newer version of this sensor is available. Please see iGluSnFR3 plasmids at https://www.addgene.org/browse/article/28220233/ **
How to cite: pAAV.hSynap-FLEX.SF-Venus-iGluSnFR.A184V was a gift from Loren Looger (Addgene plasmid # 106184 ; http://n2t.net/addgene:106184 ; RRID:Addgene_106184)
